Addgene plasmid #188745: pCL051 AAVS1-9xTetO-nTATAchr21-IGKleader-Cas9site-hIgG1_FC-Myc-PDGFRb-T2A-Citrine-PolyA
Purpose: Donor vector for integrating nonTATAchr21 promoter-driven dual surface marker/mCitrine fluorescent reporter at AAVS1 locus
Depositing lab: Michael Bassik & Lacra Bintu. Depositing organization: Stanford University. Publication: Development of compact transcriptional effectors using high-throughput measurements in diverse contexts. Tycko J, Van MV, Aradhana, DelRosso N, Ye H, Yao D, Valbuena R, Vaughan-Jackson A, Xu X, Ludwig C, Spees K, Liu K, Gu M, Khare V, Mukund AX, Suzuki PH, Arana S, Zhang C, Du PP, Ornstein TS, Hess GT, Kamber RA, Qi LS, Khalil AS, Bintu L, Bassik MC. Nat Biotechnol. 2024 Nov 1. doi: 10.1038/s41587-024-02442-6. PubMed 39487265.
Backbone
  Vector backbone: pAAVS1 donor
  Vector type: Mammalian Expression, Synthetic Biology
  Selectable markers: Puromycin
Growth in bacteria
  Bacterial resistance: Ampicillin, 100 μg/mL
  Growth temperature: 37°C
  Growth strain: DH5alpha
  Copy number: High Copy
Gene/Insert
  Gene/Insert name: Surface marker and mCitrine reporter
  Species: Synthetic
  Promoter: nonTATAchr21
  Cloning method: Gibson Cloning
Terms and licenses: Academic/Nonprofit Terms; Industry Terms: Not Available to Industry
How to cite: pCL051 AAVS1-9xTetO-nTATAchr21-IGKleader-Cas9site-hIgG1_FC-Myc-PDGFRb-T2A-Citrine-PolyA was a gift from Michael Bassik & Lacra Bintu (Addgene plasmid # 188745 ; http://n2t.net/addgene:188745 ; RRID:Addgene_188745)
