[The description below was written by a language model from this plasmid's Addgene catalogue record and pLannotate feature annotations shown in this document.]
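Description:
pCL051 AAVS1-9xTetO-nTATAchr21-IGKleader-Cas9site-hIgG1_FC-Myc-PDGFRb-T2A-Citrine-PolyA is a homology-directed repair donor plasmid built on a pAAVS1 donor backbone. It is used to install a synthetic transcriptional reporter at the AAVS1 safe-harbour site in intron 1 of human PPP1R12C. It is maintained in E. coli as a high-copy plasmid through a ColE1/pUC-type origin and an ampicillin resistance gene. The annotated sequence, about 7.5 kb, is labelled a partial NGS result, although the feature table appears to cover the main elements named in the construct title.

The cargo lies between the left and right AAVS1 homology arms. Directly after the left arm, a splice acceptor precedes a promoterless puromycin N-acetyltransferase gene with a bGH polyadenylation signal. With this arrangement, puromycin resistance should depend on splicing into the endogenous PPP1R12C transcript, which favours recovery of correctly targeted integrants.

Downstream is an array of tet operator sites (nine, according to the name), where TetR/rTetR-fused effector domains can be recruited next to the reporter promoter. That promoter is recorded as nonTATAchr21, and the feature table does not annotate it separately. It drives a dual reporter made of two parts joined by T2A. The first is a synthetic surface marker consisting of an Igκ leader, a Cas9 target site (named in the title only), a human IgG1 Fc fragment, a Myc tag (also from the title only) and the PDGFRβ transmembrane domain. The second is Citrine carrying an SV40 NLS, and the cassette ends with an SV40 poly(A) signal.

Displaying Fc on the cell surface should allow affinity-based separation of cells, while Citrine provides a fluorescence readout of the same promoter. The associated study used high-throughput measurement of compact transcriptional effectors in different contexts, which fits a reporter designed to test recruited effectors at a non-TATA promoter.
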