Features (pLannotate 1.2.2; 32 found; start..end, strand, type, name):
    714..806     +  CDS            lacI (fragment): lac repressor; lacI; The lac repressor binds to the lac operator to inhibit transcription in E. coli. This inhibition can be relieved by adding lactose or isopropyl-β-D-thiogalactopyranoside (IPTG).
    819..840     +  protein_bind   CAP binding site: CAP binding activates transcription in the presence of cAMP. E. coli catabolite activator protein
    855..885     +  promoter       lac promoter: promoter for the E. coli lac operon
    893..909     +  protein_bind   lac operator: The lac repressor binds to the lac operator to inhibit transcription in E. coli. This inhibition can be relieved by adding lactose or isopropyl-β-D-thiogalactopyranoside (IPTG). lac repressor encoded by lacI
    954..972     +  promoter       T3 promoter: promoter for bacteriophage T3 RNA polymerase
   1007..1810    +  misc_feature   HA-L: left homology arm from the adeno-associated virus integration site (AAVS1) within intron 1 of the human PPP1R12C gene
   1817..1842    +  misc_feature   SA: splice acceptor site
   1929..2528    +  CDS            PuroR: puromycin N-acetyltransferase; pac from Streptomyces alboniger; confers resistance to puromycin
   2566..2790    +  polyA_signal   bGH poly(A) signal: bovine growth hormone polyadenylation signal
   2794..2815    +  promoter       SV40 promoter (fragment): SV40 enhancer and early promoter
   2856..2881    +  promoter       tight TRE promoter (fragment): Tet-responsive promoter PTight, consisting of seven tet operator sequences followed by the minimal CMV promoter
   2898..2917    +  promoter       tight TRE promoter (fragment): Tet-responsive promoter PTight, consisting of seven tet operator sequences followed by the minimal CMV promoter
   2935..2953    +  protein_bind   tet operator: tetO; bacterial operator O2 for the tetR and tetA genes tetracycline repressor TetR
   2970..2990    +  promoter       tight TRE promoter (fragment): Tet-responsive promoter PTight, consisting of seven tet operator sequences followed by the minimal CMV promoter
   3000..3025    +  promoter       tight TRE promoter (fragment): Tet-responsive promoter PTight, consisting of seven tet operator sequences followed by the minimal CMV promoter
   3042..3061    +  promoter       tight TRE promoter (fragment): Tet-responsive promoter PTight, consisting of seven tet operator sequences followed by the minimal CMV promoter
   3079..3097    +  protein_bind   tet operator: tetO; bacterial operator O2 for the tetR and tetA genes tetracycline repressor TetR
   3115..3137    +  promoter       PLtetO-1 promoter (fragment): modified phage lambda PL promoter with tet operator sites (Lutz and Bujard, 1997)
   3150..3170    +  promoter       tight TRE promoter (fragment): Tet-responsive promoter PTight, consisting of seven tet operator sequences followed by the minimal CMV promoter
   3358..3420    +  sig_peptide    Igκ leader: leader sequence from mouse immunoglobulin κ light chain
   3460..4140    +  CDS            IGHG1 (fragment): IGHG1_HUMAN - Experimental evidence at protein level: Swiss-Prot protein existence level 1. Constant region of immunoglobulin heavy chains. Immunoglobulins, also known as antibodies, are membrane-bound or secreted glycoproteins produced by B lymphocytes. In the recognition phase of humoral immunity, the membrane-bound immunoglobulins serve as receptors which, upon binding of a specific antigen, trigger the clonal expansion and differentiation of B lymphocytes into immunoglobulins- secreting plasma cells. Secreted immunoglobulins mediate the effector phase of humoral immunity, which results in
   4222..4368    +  CDS            PDGFRβ TM domain: transmembrane domain from platelet derived growth factor receptor beta
   4450..5166    +  CDS            Citrine: Citrine is a basic (constitutively fluorescent) yellow fluorescent protein published in 2001, derived from Aequorea victoria. It has moderate acid sensitivity.
   5167..5187    +  CDS            SV40 NLS: nuclear localization signal of SV40 (simian virus 40) large T antigen
   5198..5319    +  polyA_signal   SV40 poly(A) signal: SV40 polyadenylation signal
   5385..6221    +  misc_feature   HA-R: right homology arm from the adeno-associated virus integration site (AAVS1) within intron 1 of the human PPP1R12C gene
   6222..6246    +  CDS            NeoR/KanR (fragment): aminoglycoside phosphotransferase confers resistance to neomycin, kanamycin, and G418 (Geneticin®)
   6267..6317    -  misc_feature   bom (fragment): basis of mobility region from pBR322
   6344..6403    +  promoter       AmpR promoter (fragment): bla
   6496..7356    -  CDS            AmpR: β-lactamase; bla; confers resistance to ampicillin, carbenicillin, and related antibiotics
   7357..7409    -  promoter       AmpR promoter (fragment): bla
   7480..531     +  rep_origin     ori (across the origin): high-copy-number ColE1/pMB1/pBR322/pUC origin of replication
>Addgene plasmid #188745 | pCL051 AAVS1-9xTetO-nTATAchr21-IGKleader-Cas9site-hIgG1_FC-Myc-PDGFRb-T2A-Citrine-PolyA | addgene full sequence | sequence record 371435 | Addgene Partial NGS Result
CCAGCGGTGGTTTGTTTGCCGGATCAAGAGCTACCAACTCTTTTTCCGAAGGTAACTGGCTTCAGCAGAG
CGCAGATACCAAATACTGTTCTTCTAGTGTAGCCGTAGTTAGGCCACCACTTCAAGAACTCTGTAGCACC
GCCTACATACCTCGCTCTGCTAATCCTGTTACCAGTGGCTGCTGCCAGTGGCGATAAGTCGTGTCTTACC
GGGTTGGACTCAAGACGATAGTTACCGGATAAGGCGCAGCGGTCGGGCTGAACGGGGGGTTCGTGCACAC
AGCCCAGCTTGGAGCGAACGACCTACACCGAACTGAGATACCTACAGCGTGAGCTATGAGAAAGCGCCAC
GCTTCCCGAAGGGAGAAAGGCGGACAGGTATCCGGTAAGCGGCAGGGTCGGAACAGGAGAGCGCACGAGG
GAGCTTCCAGGGGGAAACGCCTGGTATCTTTATAGTCCTGTCGGGTTTCGCCACCTCTGACTTGAGCGTC
GATTTTTGTGATGCTCGTCAGGGGGGCGGAGCCTATGGAAAAACGCCAGCAACGCGGCCTTTTTACGGTT
CCTGGCCTTTTGCTGGCCTTTTGCTCACATGTTCTTTCCTGCGTTATCCCCTGATTCTGTGGATAACCGT
ATTACCGCCTTTGAGTGAGCTGATACCGCTCGCCGCAGCCGAACGACCGAGCGCAGCGAGTCAGTGAGCG
AGGAAGCGGAAGAGCGCCCAATACGCAAACCGCCTCTCCCCGCGCGTTGGCCGATTCATTAATGCAGCTG
GCACGACAGGTTTCCCGACTGGAAAGCGGGCAGTGAGCGCAACGCAATTAATGTGAGTTAGCTCACTCAT
TAGGCACCCCAGGCTTTACACTTTATGCTTCCGGCTCGTATGTTGTGTGGAATTGTGAGCGGATAACAAT
TTCACACAGGAAACAGCTATGACCATGATTACGCCAAGCTCAGAATTAACCCTCACTAAAGGGACTAGTC
CTGCAGGTTTAAACGAATTCGCCCTTTGCTTTCTCTGACCAGCATTCTCTCCCCTGGGCCTGTGCCGCTT
TCTGTCTGCAGCTTGTGGCCTGGGTCACCTCTACGGCTGGCCCAGATCCTTCCCTGCCGCCTCCTTCAGG
TTCCGTCTTCCTCCACTCCCTCTTCCCCTTGCTCTCTGCTGTGTTGCTGCCCAAGGATGCTCTTTCCGGA
GCACTTCCTTCTCGGCGCTGCACCACGTGATGTCCTCTGAGCGGATCCTCCCCGTGTCTGGGTCCTCTCC
GGGCATCTCTCCTCCCTCACCCAACCCCATGCCGTCTTCACTCGCTGGGTTCCCTTTTCCTTCTCCTTCT
GGGGCCTGTGCCATCTCTCGTTTCTTAGGATGGCCTTCTCCGACGGATGTCTCCCTTGCGTCCCGCCTCC
CCTTCTTGTAGGCCTGCATCATCACCGTTTTTCTGGACAACCCCAAAGTACCCCGTCTCCCTGGCTTTAG
CCACCTCTCCATCCTCTTGCTTTCTTTGCCTGGACACCCCGTTCTCCTGTGGATTCGGGTCACCTCTCAC
TCCTTTCATTTGGGCAGCTCCCCTACCCCCCTTACCTCTCTAGTCTGTGCTAGCTCTTCCAGCCCCCTGT
CATGGCATCTTCCAGGGGTCCGAGAGCTCAGCTAGTCTTCTTCCTCCAACCCGGGCCCCTATGTCCACTT
CAGGACAGCATGTTTGCTGCCTCCAGGGATCCTGTGTCCCCGAGCTGGGACCACCTTATATTCCCAGGGC
CGGTTAATGTGGCTCTGGTTCTGGGTACTTTTATCTGTCCCCTCCACCCCACAGTGGGGCAAGCTTCTGA
CCTCTTCTCTTCCTCCCACAGGGCCTCGAGAGATCTGGCAGCGGAGAGGGCAGAGGAAGTCTTCTAACAT
GCGGTGACGTGGAGGAGAATCCCGGCCCTAGGCTCGAGATGACCGAGTACAAGCCCACGGTGCGCCTCGC
CACCCGCGACGACGTCCCCAGGGCCGTACGCACCCTCGCCGCCGCGTTCGCCGACTACCCCGCCACGCGC
CACACCGTCGATCCGGACCGCCACATCGAGCGGGTCACCGAGCTGCAAGAACTCTTCCTCACGCGCGTCG
GGCTCGACATCGGCAAGGTGTGGGTCGCGGACGACGGCGCCGCGGTGGCGGTCTGGACCACGCCGGAGAG
CGTCGAAGCGGGGGCGGTGTTCGCCGAGATCGGCCCGCGCATGGCCGAGTTGAGCGGTTCCCGGCTGGCC
GCGCAGCAACAGATGGAAGGCCTCCTGGCGCCGCACCGGCCCAAGGAGCCCGCGTGGTTCCTGGCCACCG
TCGGCGTCTCGCCCGACCACCAGGGCAAGGGTCTGGGCAGCGCCGTCGTGCTCCCCGGAGTGGAGGCGGC
CGAGCGCGCCGGGGTGCCCGCCTTCCTGGAGACCTCCGCGCCCCGCAACCTCCCCTTCTACGAGCGGCTC
GGCTTCACCGTCACCGCCGACGTCGAGGTGCCCGAAGGACCGCGCACCTGGTGCATGACCCGCAAGCCCG
GTGCCTGATCTAGAGGGCCCGTTTAAACCCGCTGATCAGCCTCGACTGTGCCTTCTAGTTGCCAGCCATC
TGTTGTTTGCCCCTCCCCCGTGCCTTCCTTGACCCTGGAAGGTGCCACTCCCACTGTCCTTTCCTAATAA
AATGAGGAAATTGCATCGCATTGTCTGAGTAGGTGTCATTCTATTCTGGGGGGTGGGGTGGGGCAGGACA
GCAAGGGGGAGGATTGGGAAGACAATAGCAGGCATGCTGGGGATGCGGTGGGCTCTATGGCTTCTGAGGC
GGAAAGAACCAGCTGGGGGCTAGCAAAGCCTAGGAACAGCTGCATATAGCACTGCAGTTTACTCCCTATC
AGTGATAGAGAGTCAAAAGGCCATGCCCTCCCTATCAGTGATAGAGAGAGCAGACTCAAGGTGGTCCCTA
TCAGTGATAGAGAGATTGAGCAAGAGGGCCTCCCTATCAGTGATAGAGAATAGCACTGCAGTTTACTCCC
TATCAGTGATAGAGAGTCAAAAGGCCATGCCCTCCCTATCAGTGATAGAGAGAGCAGACTCAAGGTGGTC
CCTATCAGTGATAGAGAGATTGAGCAAGAGGGCCTCCCTATCAGTGATAGAGATTGATCCAGTCAGGGCC
TCCCTATCAGTGATAGAGAAGCTATGTGCAGGTAGGGCTGTACAGTGGGAATGCATGATGGCGTCACAAA
GGCGCCGCGGCTCGCAGCGCGCTCTGGGAGTGAGCGCGGCAGTGGCCCTGGCAGCTGGCGGAGCGGCCCA
GCCCGTGTGCACGTGGCGCCGGCGCTGCCTTTCGGTTGCCAAAATTCAGCCACCGCGGTGGGCCACCATG
GAGACAGACACACTCCTGCTATGGGTACTGCTGCTCTGGGTTCCAGGTTCCACTGGTGACGCTAGCGAGA
CGGGCGGATCAGGCGGTCGTCTCGGATCCGACAAAACTCACACATGCCCACCGTGCCCAGCACCTGAACT
CCTGGGGGGACCGTCAGTCTTCCTCTTCCCCCCAAAACCCAAGGACACCCTCATGATCTCCCGGACCCCT
GAGGTCACATGCGTGGTGGTGGACGTGAGCCACGAAGACCCTGAGGTCAAGTTCAACTGGTACGTGGACG
GCGTGGAGGTGCATAATGCCAAGACAAAGCCGCGGGAGGAGCAGTACAACAGCACGTACCGTGTGGTCAG
CGTCCTCACCGTCCTGCACCAGGACTGGCTGAATGGCAAGGAGTACAAGTGCAAGGTCTCCAACAAAGCC
CTCCCAGCCCCCATCGAGAAAACCATCTCCAAAGCCAAAGGGCAGCCCCGAGAACCACAGGTCTACACCC
TGCCCCCATCCCGGGAGGAGATGACCAAGAACCAGGTCAGCCTGACCTGCCTGGTCAAAGGCTTCTATCC
CAGCGACATCGCCGTGGAGTGGGAGAGCAATGGGCAGCCGGAGAACAACTACAAGACCACGCCTCCCGTG
CTGGACTCCGACGGCTCCTTCTTCCTCTACAGCAAGCTCACCGTGGACAAGAGCAGGTGGCAGCAGGGGA
ACGTCTTCTCATGCTCCGTGATGCACGAGGCTCTGCACAACCACTACACGCAGAAGAGCCTCTCCCTGTC
TCCGGGTAAAGGAGGAGGTGGAAGCGGAGGAGGAGGAAGCGGAGGAGGAGGTAGCGGAGAACAAAAACTC
ATCTCAGAAGAGGATCTGAATGCTGTGGGCCAGGACACGCAGGAGGTCATCGTGGTGCCACACTCCTTGC
CCTTTAAGGTGGTGGTGATCTCAGCCATCCTGGCCCTGGTGGTGCTCACCATCATCTCCCTTATCATCCT
CATCATGCTTTGGCAGAAGAAGCCACGTTGTACAGGCAGTGGAGAGGGCAGAGGAAGTCTGCTAACATGC
GGTGACGTCGAGGAGAATCCTGGCCCACCGGTCGCCACCATGGTGAGCAAGGGCGAGGAGCTGTTCACCG
GGGTGGTGCCCATCCTGGTCGAGCTGGACGGCGACGTAAACGGCCACAAGTTCAGCGTGTCCGGCGAGGG
CGAGGGCGATGCCACCTACGGCAAGCTGACCCTGAAGTTCATCTGCACCACCGGCAAGCTGCCCGTGCCC
TGGCCCACCCTCGTGACCACCTTCGGCTACGGCCTGATGTGCTTCGCCCGCTACCCCGACCACATGAAGC
AGCACGACTTCTTCAAGTCCGCCATGCCCGAAGGCTACGTCCAGGAGCGCACCATCTTCTTCAAGGACGA
CGGCAACTACAAGACCCGCGCCGAGGTGAAGTTCGAGGGCGACACCCTGGTGAACCGCATCGAGCTGAAG
GGCATCGACTTCAAGGAGGACGGCAACATCCTGGGGCACAAGCTGGAGTACAACTACAACAGCCACAACG
TCTATATCATGGCCGACAAGCAGAAGAACGGCATCAAGGTGAACTTCAAGATCCGCCACAACATCGAGGA
CGGCAGCGTGCAGCTCGCCGACCACTACCAGCAGAACACCCCCATCGGCGACGGCCCCGTGCTGCTGCCC
GACAACCACTACCTGAGCTACCAGTCCGCCCTGAGCAAAGACCCCAACGAGAAGCGCGATCACATGGTCC
TGCTGGAGTTCGTGACCGCCGCCGGGATCACTCTCGGCATGGACGAGCTGTACAAGCCAAAAAAGAAGAG
AAAGGTATAGTTAACTAAACTTGTTTATTGCAGCTTATAATGGTTACAAATAAAGCAATAGCATCACAAA
TTTCACAAATAAAGCATTTTTTTCACTGCATTCTAGTTGTGGTTTGTCCAAACTCATCAATGTATCTTAT
CATGTCTGCATATGTAAATTGTAAGCGTCTCGGCCTCTAGAGTCGAGATGACATTGATTATTGAACTAGG
GACAGGATTGGTGACAGAAAAGCCCCATCCTTAGGCCTCCTCCTTCCTAGTCTCCTGATATTGGGTCTAA
CCCCCACCTCCTGTTAGGCAGATTCCTTATCTGGTGACACACCCCCATTTCCTGGAGCCATCTCTCTCCT
TGCCAGAACCTCTAAGGTTTGCTTACGATGGAGCCAGAGAGGATCCTGGGAGGGAGAGCTTGGCAGGGGG
TGGGAGGGAAGGGGGGGATGCGTGACCTGCCCGGTTCTCAGTGGCCACCCTGCGCTACCCTCTCCCAGAA
CCTGAGCTGCTCTGACGCGGCTGTCTGGTGCGTTTCACTGATCCTGGTGCTGCAGCTTCCTTACACTTCC
CAAGAGGAGAAGCAGTTTGGAAAAACAAAATCAGAATAAGTTGGTCCTGAGTTCTAACTTTGGCTCTTCA
CCTTTCTAGTCCCCAATTTATATTGTTCCTCCGTGCGTCAGTTTTACCTGTGAGATAAGGCCAGTAGCCA
GCCCCGTCCTGGCAGGGCTGTGGTGAGGAGGGGGGTGTCCGTGTGGAAAACTCCCTTTGTGAGAATGGTG
CGTCCTAGGTGTTCACCAGGTCGTGGCCGCCTCTACTCCCTTTCTCTTTCTCCATCCTTCTTTCCTTAAA
GAGTCCCCAGTGCTATCTGGGACATATTCCTCCGCCCAGAGCAGGGTCCCGCTTCCCTAAGGCCCTGCTC
TGGGCTTCTGGGTTTGAGTCCTTGGCAAGCCCAGGAGAGGCGCTCAGGCTTCCCTGTCCCCCTTCCTCGT
CCACCATCTCATGCCCCTGGCTCTCCTGCCCCTTCCCTACAGGGGTTCCTGGCTCTGCTCTTCGCCTTCT
TGACGAGTTCTTCTGAATTATTAACGCTTACAATTTCCTGATGCGGTATTTTCTCCTTACGCATCTGTGC
GGTATTTCACACCGCATCAGGTGGCACTTTTCGGGGAAATGTGCGCGGAACCCCTATTTGTTTATTTTTC
TAAATACATTCAAATATGTATCCGCTCATGAGATTATCAAAAAGGATCTTCACCTAGATCCTTTTAAATT
AAAAATGAAGTTTTAAATCAATCTAAAGTATATATGAGTAAACTTGGTCTGACAGTTACCAATGCTTAAT
CAGTGAGGCACCTATCTCAGCGATCTGTCTATTTCGTTCATCCATAGTTGCCTGACTCCCCGTCGTGTAG
ATAACTACGATACGGGAGGGCTTACCATCTGGCCCCAGTGCTGCAATGATACCGCGAGACCCACGCTCAC
CGGCTCCAGATTTATCAGCAATAAACCAGCCAGCCGGAAGGGCCGAGCGCAGAAGTGGTCCTGCAACTTT
ATCCGCCTCCATCCAGTCTATTAATTGTTGCCGGGAAGCTAGAGTAAGTAGTTCGCCAGTTAATAGTTTG
CGCAACGTTGTTGCCATTGCTACAGGCATCGTGGTGTCACGCTCGTCGTTTGGTATGGCTTCATTCAGCT
CCGGTTCCCAACGATCAAGGCGAGTTACATGATCCCCCATGTTGTGCAAAAAAGCGGTTAGCTCCTTCGG
TCCTCCGATCGTTGTCAGAAGTAAGTTGGCCGCAGTGTTATCACTCATGGTTATGGCAGCACTGCATAAT
TCTCTTACTGTCATGCCATCCGTAAGATGCTTTTCTGTGACTGGTGAATACTCAACCAAGTCATTCTGAG
AATAGTGTATGCGGCGACCGAGTTGCTCTTGCCCGGCGTCAATACGGGATAATACCGCGCCACATAGCAG
AACTTTAAAAGTGCTCATCATTGGAAAACGTTCTTCGGGGCGAAAACTCTCAAGGATCTTACCGCTGTTG
AGATCCAGTTCGATGTAACCCACTCGTGCACCCAACTGATCTTCAGCATCTTTTACTTTCACCAGCGTTT
CTGGGTGAGCAAAAACAGGAAGGCAAAATGCCGCAAAAAAGGGAATAAGGGCGACACGGAAATGTTGAAT
ACTCATACTCTTCCTTTTTCAATATTATTGAAGCATTTATCAGGGTTATTGTCTCATGACCAAAATCCCT
TAACGTGAGTTTTCGTTCCACTGAGCGTCAGACCCCGTAGAAAAGATCAAAGGATCTTCTTGAGATCCTT
TTTTTCTGCGCGTAATCTGCTGCTTGCAAACAAAAAAACCACCGCTA
